Addgene plasmid #235343: STK083_pSTK-1A-5'-lacA
Purpose: 1000 bp size. 5' and 3' end are referenced to gene orientation
Depositing lab: Tom Ellis. Depositing organization: Imperial College London.
Backbone
  Vector backbone: pSB1A2
  Backbone manufacturer: iGEM
  Vector type: Bacterial Expression
Growth in bacteria
  Bacterial resistance: Ampicillin, 100 μg/mL
  Growth temperature: 37°C
  Growth strain: DH5alpha
  Copy number: High Copy
Gene/Insert
  Gene/Insert name: lacA 5' Homology Arm
  Species: Other
  Mutation: No
  Cloning method: Restriction Enzyme; 5′ cloning site Unknown (unknown if destroyed)
Terms and licenses: Academic/Nonprofit Terms; Industry Terms: Not Available to Industry
How to cite: STK083_pSTK-1A-5'-lacA was a gift from Tom Ellis (Addgene plasmid # 235343 ; http://n2t.net/addgene:235343 ; RRID:Addgene_235343)
