[The description below was written by a language model from this plasmid's Addgene catalogue record and pLannotate feature annotations shown in this document.]
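Description:
STK083_pSTK-1A-5'-lacA is a small (about 3.1 kb) high-copy bacterial plasmid built on the iGEM BioBrick backbone pSB1A2. It serves as a storage vector for a single DNA part, a roughly 1000 bp homology arm labelled the lacA 5' arm. It is propagated in standard E. coli cloning strains such as DH5alpha using a ColE1/pMB1/pUC-type origin of replication. Selection is with ampicillin through the β-lactamase gene (AmpR) driven by its native bla promoter. A putative bacterial transcription terminator and a BioBrick prefix lie immediately upstream of the insert, consistent with the pSB1A2 cloning site architecture.

The catalogue lists the insert species only as "Other", but the feature annotation matches Bacillus subtilis strain 168 sequence. It identifies most or all of ganQ (also called yvfM), which encodes the membrane permease component of the GanPQS galactooligosaccharide ABC transporter. This is followed by a short fragment from the start of ganA, a β-galactosidase gene that is also known as lacA in B. subtilis. The arm therefore appears to span the chromosomal region just upstream of and running into the 5' end of lacA/ganA, and the record notes that 5' and 3' designations refer to gene orientation.

No promoter, reporter or expression cassette is annotated for the insert, so despite the "bacterial expression" classification it is not an expression construct. It is best understood as a modular toolkit part. Presumably it would be combined with a matching 3' arm and a cargo to direct homologous recombination at the lacA locus, although the record does not describe the assembly scheme or the intended host explicitly.
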