Features (pLannotate 1.2.2; 7 found; start..end, strand, type, name):
    758..862     -  promoter       AmpR promoter: bla
    952..995     -  terminator     bacterial terminator: putative bacterial transcription terminator
    998..1017    +  misc_feature   BioBrick prefix: BioBrick prefix for parts that start with "ATG"
   1037..1843    +  CDS            ganQ: GANQ_BACSU - Also known as yvfM. Experimental evidence at protein level: Swiss-Prot protein existence level 1. Involved in galactan degradation (PubMed:27501980). Part of the ABC transporter complex GanPQS involved in the uptake of galactooligosaccharides (PubMed:27501980, PubMed:29240795). Responsible for the translocation of the substrate across the membrane (Probable). From Bacillus subtilis (strain 168).
   1910..2041    +  CDS            ganA (fragment): BGAL2_BACSU - Also known as galO From Bacillus subtilis (strain 168).
   2231..2819    -  rep_origin     ori: high-copy-number ColE1/pMB1/pBR322/pUC origin of replication
   2990..757     -  CDS            AmpR (across the origin): β-lactamase; bla; confers resistance to ampicillin, carbenicillin, and related antibiotics
>Addgene plasmid #235343 | STK083_pSTK-1A-5'-lacA | addgene full sequence | sequence record 502671 | Addgene NGS Result
GCTTACCATCTGGCCCCAGTGCTGCAATGATACCGCGAGAGCCACGCTCACCGGCTCCAGATTTATCAGC
AATAAACCAGCCAGCCGGAAGGGCCGAGCGCAGAAGTGGTCCTGCAACTTTATCCGCCTCCATCCAGTCT
ATTAATTGTTGCCGGGAAGCTAGAGTAAGTAGTTCGCCAGTTAATAGTTTGCGCAACGTTGTTGCCATTG
CTACAGGCATCGTGGTGTCACGCTCGTCGTTTGGTATGGCTTCATTCAGCTCCGGTTCCCAACGATCAAG
GCGAGTTACATGATCCCCCATGTTGTGCAAAAAAGCGGTTAGCTCCTTCGGTCCTCCGATCGTTGTCAGA
AGTAAGTTGGCCGCAGTGTTATCACTCATGGTTATGGCAGCACTGCATAATTCTCTTACTGTCATGCCAT
CCGTAAGATGCTTTTCTGTGACTGGTGAGTACTCAACCAAGTCATTCTGAGAATAGTGTATGCGGCGACC
GAGTTGCTCTTGCCCGGCGTCAATACGGGATAATACCGCGCCACATAGCAGAACTTTAAAAGTGCTCATC
ATTGGAAAACGTTCTTCGGGGCGAAAACTCTCAAGGATCTTACCGCTGTTGAGATCCAGTTCGATGTAAC
CCACTCGTGCACCCAACTGATCTTCAGCATCTTTTACTTTCACCAGCGTTTCTGGGTGAGCAAAAACAGG
AAGGCAAAATGCCGCAAAAAAGGGAATAAGGGCGACACGGAAATGTTGAATACTCATACTCTTCCTTTTT
CAATATTATTGAAGCATTTATCAGGGTTATTGTCTCATGAGCGGATACATATTTGAATGTATTTAGAAAA
ATAAACAAATAGGGGTTCCGCGCACATTTCCCCGAAAAGTGCCACCTGACGTCTAAGAAACCATTATTAT
CATGACATTAACCTATAAAAATAGGCGTATCACGAGGCAGAATTTCAGATAAAAAAAATCCTTAGCTTTC
GCTAAGGATGATTTCTGGAATTCGCGGCCGCTTCTAGAACGTCTCAAGCAAGAGTTTTCTCTTACTTGTT
GCTAGCCTTTATGGCGGTCATCATTGTTTATCCTCTCCTTTGGACGGCAGGCGCAAGCTTTAATCCCGGC
AACAGCTTAATCAGTACATCCATCATTCCGAAGCATCCGACATTCGATCATTACAAGGAATTATTTGCGG
GCAAGGAAAGCCTTCAATATGTGCAGTGGTATGTCAACTCTATGAAGATCAGCCTGTTTACAATGGCAGG
GTCTTTGCTCTGTGTGACGTTTACGGCCTATGCGTTTTCGCGCTTTCGGTTTAAAGGGAGGAAATACGCT
TTAACGCTCTTTTTATTGCTGCAGATGATTCCTCAGTTTTCAGCTTTAATTGCCTTGTTTGTGCTGGCGC
AAATCTTGGGAATGATCAATAGCCACTGGCTGCTAATCTTGCTTTATATCGGCGGCCTGATCCCGATGAA
TACGTATTTGATGAAAGGGTACATGGATTCCATTCCGATGGATTTAGACGAAAGCGCCAAGATTGACGGA
GCCAGCAGCACCAGAATCTTCTTCCAGATCATTCTGCCATTATCAAAACCGATGGCGGCAGTCGTGGCCA
TGAACGGCTTTACCGGTCCGCTCGGAGATTTTGTGCTGTCCTCAACCATATTGAGAACGCCTGAATCATA
TACATTGCCCGTCGGTCTATTCAATTTAGTGAATGATGTCATGGGGGCCAGCTATACGACATTTGCGGCC
GGAGCCCTGCTTATCAGCATACCGGTTGCCGTCATCTTTATTATGCTGCAAAAGAATTTTGTGTCCGGAT
TAACCGCAGGCGGAACGAAGGGCTAAGAGAACAAGGAGGAGAATGTGATGTCAAAGCTTGAAAAAACGCA
CGTAACAAAAGCAAAATTTATGCTCCATGGGGGAGACTACAACCCCGATCAGTGGCTGGATCGGCCCGAT
ATTTTAGCTGACGATATCAAACTGATGAAGCTTTCTCATACGAATACGTTTTCTGTCGGCATTTTTGCAT
GGAACGGAATCAGAGACGCTGCAGGCTTCCTCGCTCACTGACTCGCTGCGCTCGGTCGTTCGGCTGCGGC
GAGCGGTATCAGCTCACTCAAAGGCGGTAATACGGTTATCCACAGAATCAGGGGATAACGCAGGAAAGAA
CATGTGAGCAAAAGGCCAGCAAAAGGCCAGGAACCGTAAAAAGGCCGCGTTGCTGGCGTTTTTCCACAGG
CTCCGCCCCCCTGACGAGCATCACAAAAATCGACGCTCAAGTCAGAGGTGGCGAAACCCGACAGGACTAT
AAAGATACCAGGCGTTTCCCCCTGGAAGCTCCCTCGTGCGCTCTCCTGTTCCGACCCTGCCGCTTACCGG
ATACCTGTCCGCCTTTCTCCCTTCGGGAAGCGTGGCGCTTTCTCATAGCTCACGCTGTAGGTATCTCAGT
TCGGTGTAGGTCGTTCGCTCCAAGCTGGGCTGTGTGCACGAACCCCCCGTTCAGCCCGACCGCTGCGCCT
TATCCGGTAACTATCGTCTTGAGTCCAACCCGGTAAGACACGACTTATCGCCACTGGCAGCAGCCACTGG
TAACAGGATTAGCAGAGCGAGGTATGTAGGCGGTGCTACAGAGTTCTTGAAGTGGTGGCCTAACTACGGC
TACACTAGAAGAACAGTATTTGGTATCTGCGCTCTGCTGAAGCCAGTTACCTTCGGAAAAAGAGTTGGTA
GCTCTTGATCCGGCAAACAAACCACCGCTGGTAGCGGTGGTTTTTTTGTTTGCAAGCAGCAGATTACGCG
CAGAAAAAAAGGATCTCAAGAAGATCCTTTGATCTTTTCTACGGGGTCTGACGCTCAGTGGAACGAAAAC
TCACGTTAAGGGATTTTGGTCATGAGATTATCAAAAAGGATCTTCACCTAGATCCTTTTAAATTAAAAAT
GAAGTTTTAAATCAATCTAAAGTATATATGAGTAAACTTGGTCTGACAGTTACCAATGCTTAATCAGTGA
GGCACCTATCTCAGCGATCTGTCTATTTCGTTCATCCATAGTTGCCTGACTCCCCGTCGTGTAGATAACT
ACGATACGGGAGG
